Addgene plasmid #221766: MZB216
Purpose: "Empty" C-terminal CPD-10xHis vector for rapid cloning/DNA assembly via SwaI restriction site for E. coli based protein expression
Depositing lab: Richard Baker. Depositing organization: University of North Carolina at Chapel Hill. Publication: A structure-based mechanism for initiation of AP-3 coated vesicle formation. Begley M, Aragon M, Baker RW. Proc Natl Acad Sci U S A. 2024 Dec 24;121(52):e2411974121. doi: 10.1073/pnas.2411974121. Epub 2024 Dec 20. PubMed 39705307.
Backbone
  Vector backbone: pET21b
  Backbone size w/o insert (bp): 5364
  Total vector size (bp): 6027
Growth in bacteria
  Bacterial resistance: Ampicillin, 100 μg/mL
  Growth temperature: 37°C
  Growth strain: DH5alpha
  Copy number: Low Copy
Gene/Insert
  Gene/Insert name: rtxA (alt names: Multifunctional-autoprocessing repeats-in-toxin; CPD; Cysteine protease domain)
  Species: Vibrio cholerae
  Insert size (bp): 663
  Promoter: T7 Promoter
  Cloning method: Gene Synthesis
  Sequencing primers: 5′ T7 promoter; 3′ T7 terminator
Terms and licenses: Academic/Nonprofit Terms; Industry Terms: Not Available to Industry
Depositor comments: This vector encodes for a portion of the Vibrio cholerae MARTX (rtxA) toxin. A majority of the pathogenic portions of the toxin are not present, therefore regular caution should be exercised when expressing the fusion protein. "Empty" vector for rapid cloning via DNA Assembly (i.e. Gibson, HiFi, etc.) via SwaI linearization
How to cite: MZB216 was a gift from Richard Baker (Addgene plasmid # 221766 ; http://n2t.net/addgene:221766 ; RRID:Addgene_221766)
