[The description below was written by a language model from this plasmid's Addgene catalogue record and pLannotate feature annotations shown in this document.]
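Description:
MZB216 is a pET21b-derived bacterial expression vector of about 6 kb, designed as an "empty" recipient for making C-terminal CPD-10xHis fusion proteins in E. coli. It is maintained through a ColE1/pBR322-type origin accompanied by the bom region and the rop gene, consistent with the low copy number listed in the record, and is selected with ampicillin via the β-lactamase gene. An f1 origin is also present. The short tetracycline-resistance fragments and a predicted E. coli ORF in the annotation are remnants of the pBR322-derived backbone rather than functional elements.

The expression cassette follows the standard pET layout: a T7 promoter followed by a lac operator, the T7 gene 10 ribosome binding site, the coding region and a T7 terminator, with a plasmid-borne lacI gene supplying repressor so that transcription by T7 RNA polymerase is IPTG-inducible in a suitable host. The synthesized insert of roughly 660 bp encodes the cysteine protease domain (CPD) of the Vibrio cholerae MARTX toxin (rtxA), followed according to the record by a 10xHis tag, although the tag is not separately annotated in the feature table. The small "SET1" hit just before the terminator is likely an incidental match to backbone sequence.

A gene of interest is inserted by linearizing the vector at a SwaI site and joining by Gibson or HiFi-type DNA assembly, which places the target in frame upstream of CPD-10xHis. The exact position of the SwaI site is not annotated. In general use, the CPD is a self-cleaving domain, so such fusions allow affinity capture through the His tag followed by tag removal through CPD autoprocessing. The depositor notes that most of the pathogenic portions of the toxin are absent.
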