Features (pLannotate 1.2.2; 18 found; start..end, strand, type, name):
     12..440     +  rep_origin     f1 ori (sequence partly withheld): f1 bacteriophage origin of replication; arrow indicates direction of (+) strand synthesis
    493..597     +  promoter       AmpR promoter: bla
    598..1458    +  CDS            AmpR: β-lactamase; bla; confers resistance to ampicillin, carbenicillin, and related antibiotics
   1629..2217    +  rep_origin     ori: high-copy-number ColE1/pMB1/pBR322/pUC origin of replication
   2403..2542    -  misc_feature   bom: basis of mobility region from pBR322
   2644..2835    -  CDS            rop: Rop protein, which maintains plasmids at low copy number; rop
   2852..3232    +  CDS            YPB1_ECOLX: Protein predicted: Swiss-Prot protein existence level 4. From Escherichia coli.
   3304..3595    -  CDS            TcR (fragment): tetracycline efflux protein; tet; confers resistance to tetracycline
   3610..3631    -  protein_bind   CAP binding site: CAP binding activates transcription in the presence of cAMP. E. coli catabolite activator protein
   3644..4726    -  CDS            lacI: lac repressor; lacI; The lac repressor binds to the lac operator to inhibit transcription in E. coli. This inhibition can be relieved by adding lactose or isopropyl-β-D-thiogalactopyranoside (IPTG).
   4727..4804    -  promoter       lacI promoter: lacI
   4812..5091    -  CDS            TcR (fragment): tetracycline efflux protein; tet; confers resistance to tetracycline
   5113..5131    +  promoter       T7 promoter: promoter for bacteriophage T7 RNA polymerase
   5132..5156    +  protein_bind   lac operator: The lac repressor binds to the lac operator to inhibit transcription in E. coli. This inhibition can be relieved by adding lactose or isopropyl-β-D-thiogalactopyranoside (IPTG). lac repressor encoded by lacI
   5171..5193    +  RBS            RBS: efficient ribosome binding site from bacteriophage T7 gene 10 (Olins and Rangwala, 1989)
   5212..5844    +  CDS            rtxA (fragment): MARTX_VIBCH - Also known as rtx From Vibrio cholerae serotype O1 (strain ATCC 39315 / El Tor Inaba N16961).
   5894..5943    +  CDS            SET1 (fragment): solubility-enhancement tag derived from T7 phage gene 10B
   5951..5998    +  terminator     T7 terminator: transcription terminator for bacteriophage T7 RNA polymerase
>Addgene plasmid #221766 | MZB216 | addgene full sequence | sequence record 455728 | Addgene NGS Result
TGGCGAATGGG
[124 nt withheld, positions 12-135]
C
[91 nt withheld, positions 137-227]
A
[49 nt withheld, positions 229-277]
CCTTTGACGTTGGAGTCCACGTTCTTT
[37 nt withheld, positions 305-341]
ACCCTATCTCGGTCTATTCTTTTGATTTATAAGGGATTTTGCCGATTTCGGCCTATTGGTTAAAAAATGA
GCTGATTTAACAAAAATTTAACGCGAATTTTAACAAAATATTAACGCTTACAATTTAGGTGGCACTTTTC
GGGGAAATGTGCGCGGAACCCCTATTTGTTTATTTTTCTAAATACATTCAAATATGTATCCGCTCATGAG
ACAATAACCCTGATAAATGCTTCAATAATATTGAAAAAGGAAGAGTATGAGTATTCAACATTTCCGTGTC
GCCCTTATTCCCTTTTTTGCGGCATTTTGCCTTCCTGTTTTTGCTCACCCAGAAACGCTGGTGAAAGTAA
AAGATGCTGAAGATCAGTTGGGTGCACGAGTGGGTTACATCGAACTGGATCTCAACAGCGGTAAGATCCT
TGAGAGTTTTCGCCCCGAAGAACGTTTTCCAATGATGAGCACTTTTAAAGTTCTGCTATGTGGCGCGGTA
TTATCCCGTATTGACGCCGGGCAAGAGCAACTCGGTCGCCGCATACACTATTCTCAGAATGACTTGGTTG
AGTACTCACCAGTCACAGAAAAGCATCTTACGGATGGCATGACAGTAAGAGAATTATGCAGTGCTGCCAT
AACCATGAGTGATAACACTGCGGCCAACTTACTTCTGACAACGATCGGAGGACCGAAGGAGCTAACCGCT
TTTTTGCACAACATGGGGGATCATGTAACTCGCCTTGATCGTTGGGAACCGGAGCTGAATGAAGCCATAC
CAAACGACGAGCGTGACACCACGATGCCTGCAGCAATGGCAACAACGTTGCGCAAACTATTAACTGGCGA
ACTACTTACTCTAGCTTCCCGGCAACAATTAATAGACTGGATGGAGGCGGATAAAGTTGCAGGACCACTT
CTGCGCTCGGCCCTTCCGGCTGGCTGGTTTATTGCTGATAAATCTGGAGCCGGTGAGCGTGGGTCTCGCG
GTATCATTGCAGCACTGGGGCCAGATGGTAAGCCCTCCCGTATCGTAGTTATCTACACGACGGGGAGTCA
GGCAACTATGGATGAACGAAATAGACAGATCGCTGAGATAGGTGCCTCACTGATTAAGCATTGGTAACTG
TCAGACCAAGTTTACTCATATATACTTTAGATTGATTTAAAACTTCATTTTTAATTTAAAAGGATCTAGG
TGAAGATCCTTTTTGATAATCTCATGACCAAAATCCCTTAACGTGAGTTTTCGTTCCACTGAGCGTCAGA
CCCCGTAGAAAAGATCAAAGGATCTTCTTGAGATCCTTTTTTTCTGCGCGTAATCTGCTGCTTGCAAACA
AAAAAACCACCGCTACCAGCGGTGGTTTGTTTGCCGGATCAAGAGCTACCAACTCTTTTTCCGAAGGTAA
CTGGCTTCAGCAGAGCGCAGATACCAAATACTGTCCTTCTAGTGTAGCCGTAGTTAGGCCACCACTTCAA
GAACTCTGTAGCACCGCCTACATACCTCGCTCTGCTAATCCTGTTACCAGTGGCTGCTGCCAGTGGCGAT
AAGTCGTGTCTTACCGGGTTGGACTCAAGACGATAGTTACCGGATAAGGCGCAGCGGTCGGGCTGAACGG
GGGGTTCGTGCACACAGCCCAGCTTGGAGCGAACGACCTACACCGAACTGAGATACCTACAGCGTGAGCT
ATGAGAAAGCGCCACGCTTCCCGAAGGGAGAAAGGCGGACAGGTATCCGGTAAGCGGCAGGGTCGGAACA
GGAGAGCGCACGAGGGAGCTTCCAGGGGGAAACGCCTGGTATCTTTATAGTCCTGTCGGGTTTCGCCACC
TCTGACTTGAGCGTCGATTTTTGTGATGCTCGTCAGGGGGGCGGAGCCTATGGAAAAACGCCAGCAACGC
GGCCTTTTTACGGTTCCTGGCCTTTTGCTGGCCTTTTGCTCACATGTTCTTTCCTGCGTTATCCCCTGAT
TCTGTGGATAACCGTATTACCGCCTTTGAGTGAGCTGATACCGCTCGCCGCAGCCGAACGACCGAGCGCA
GCGAGTCAGTGAGCGAGGAAGCGGAAGAGCGCCTGATGCGGTATTTTCTCCTTACGCATCTGTGCGGTAT
TTCACACCGCAATGGTGCACTCTCAGTACAATCTGCTCTGATGCCGCATAGTTAAGCCAGTATACACTCC
GCTATCGCTACGTGACTGGGTCATGGCTGCGCCCCGACACCCGCCAACACCCGCTGACGCGCCCTGACGG
GCTTGTCTGCTCCCGGCATCCGCTTACAGACAAGCTGTGACCGTCTCCGGGAGCTGCATGTGTCAGAGGT
TTTCACCGTCATCACCGAAACGCGCGAGGCAGCTGCGGTAAAGCTCATCAGCGTGGTCGTGAAGCGATTC
ACAGATGTCTGCCTGTTCATCCGCGTCCAGCTCGTTGAGTTTCTCCAGAAGCGTTAATGTCTGGCTTCTG
ATAAAGCGGGCCATGTTAAGGGCGGTTTTTTCCTGTTTGGTCACTGATGCCTCCGTGTAAGGGGGATTTC
TGTTCATGGGGGTAATGATACCGATGAAACGAGAGAGGATGCTCACGATACGGGTTACTGATGATGAACA
TGCCCGGTTACTGGAACGTTGTGAGGGTAAACAACTGGCGGTATGGATGCGGCGGGACCAGAGAAAAATC
ACTCAGGGTCAATGCCAGCGCTTCGTTAATACAGATGTAGGTGTTCCACAGGGTAGCCAGCAGCATCCTG
CGATGCAGATCCGGAACATAATGGTGCAGGGCGCTGACTTCCGCGTTTCCAGACTTTACGAAACACGGAA
ACCGAAGACCATTCATGTTGTTGCTCAGGTCGCAGACGTTTTGCAGCAGCAGTCGCTTCACGTTCGCTCG
CGTATCGGTGATTCATTCTGCTAACCAGTAAGGCAACCCCGCCAGCCTAGCCGGGTCCTCAACGACAGGA
GCACGATCATGCGCACCCGTGGGGCCGCCATGCCGGCGATAATGGCCTGCTTCTCGCCGAAACGTTTGGT
GGCGGGACCAGTGACGAAGGCTTGAGCGAGGGCGTGCAAGATTCCGAATACCGCAAGCGACAGGCCGATC
ATCGTCGCGCTCCAGCGAAAGCGGTCCTCGCCGAAAATGACCCAGAGCGCTGCCGGCACCTGTCCTACGA
GTTGCATGATAAAGAAGACAGTCATAAGTGCGGCGACGATAGTCATGCCCCGCGCCCACCGGAAGGAGCT
GACTGGGTTGAAGGCTCTCAAGGGCATCGGTCGAGATCCCGGTGCCTAATGAGTGAGCTAACTTACATTA
ATTGCGTTGCGCTCACTGCCCGCTTTCCAGTCGGGAAACCTGTCGTGCCAGCTGCATTAATGAATCGGCC
AACGCGCGGGGAGAGGCGGTTTGCGTATTGGGCGCCAGGGTGGTTTTTCTTTTCACCAGTGAGACGGGCA
ACAGCTGATTGCCCTTCACCGCCTGGCCCTGAGAGAGTTGCAGCAAGCGGTCCACGCTGGTTTGCCCCAG
CAGGCGAAAATCCTGTTTGATGGTGGTTAACGGCGGGATATAACATGAGCTGTCTTCGGTATCGTCGTAT
CCCACTACCGAGATATCCGCACCAACGCGCAGCCCGGACTCGGTAATGGCGCGCATTGCGCCCAGCGCCA
TCTGATCGTTGGCAACCAGCATCGCAGTGGGAACGATGCCCTCATTCAGCATTTGCATGGTTTGTTGAAA
ACCGGACATGGCACTCCAGTCGCCTTCCCGTTCCGCTATCGGCTGAATTTGATTGCGAGTGAGATATTTA
TGCCAGCCAGCCAGACGCAGACGCGCCGAGACAGAACTTAATGGGCCCGCTAACAGCGCGATTTGCTGGT
GACCCAATGCGACCAGATGCTCCACGCCCAGTCGCGTACCGTCTTCATGGGAGAAAATAATACTGTTGAT
GGGTGTCTGGTCAGAGACATCAAGAAATAACGCCGGAACATTAGTGCAGGCAGCTTCCACAGCAATGGCA
TCCTGGTCATCCAGCGGATAGTTAATGATCAGCCCACTGACGCGTTGCGCGAGAAGATTGTGCACCGCCG
CTTTACAGGCTTCGACGCCGCTTCGTTCTACCATCGACACCACCACGCTGGCACCCAGTTGATCGGCGCG
AGATTTAATCGCCGCGACAATTTGCGACGGCGCGTGCAGGGCCAGACTGGAGGTGGCAACGCCAATCAGC
AACGACTGTTTGCCCGCCAGTTGTTGTGCCACGCGGTTGGGAATGTAATTCAGCTCCGCCATCGCCGCTT
CCACTTTTTCCCGCGTTTTCGCAGAAACGTGGCTGGCCTGGTTCACCACGCGGGAAACGGTCTGATAAGA
GACACCGGCATACTCTGCGACATCGTATAACGTTACTGGTTTCACATTCACCACCCTGAATTGACTCTCT
TCCGGGCGCTATCATGCCATACCGCGAAAGGTTTTGCGCCATTCGATGGTGTCCGGGATCTCGACGCTCT
CCCTTATGCGACTCCTGCATTAGGAAGCAGCCCAGTAGTAGGTTGAGGCCGTTGAGCACCGCCGCCGCAA
GGAATGGTGCATGCAAGGAGATGGCGCCCAACAGTCCCCCGGCCACGGGGCCTGCCACCATACCCACGCC
GAAACAAGCGCTCATGAGCCCGAAGTGGCGAGCCCGATCTTCCCCATCGGTGATGTCGGCGATATAGGCG
CCAGCAACCGCACCTGTGGCGCCGGTGATGCCGGCCACGATGCGTCCGGCGTAGAGGATCGAGATCTCGA
TCCCGCGAAATTAATACGACTCACTATAGGGGAATTGTGAGCGGATAACAATTCCCCTCTAGAAATAATT
TTGTTTAACTTTAAGAAGGAGATATACATATGATTTAAATAGCCTGGCGGATGGCAAAATTCTGCATAAC
CAGAACGTGAACAGCTGGGGCCCGATTACCGTGACCCCGACCACCGATGGCGGCGAAACCCGCTTTGATG
GCCAGATTATTGTGCAGATGGAAAACGATCCGGTGGTGGCGAAAGCGGCGGCGAACCTGGCGGGCAAACA
TGCGGAAAGCAGCGTGGTGGTGCAGCTGGATAGCGATGGCAACTATCGCGTGGTGTATGGCGATCCGAGC
AAACTGGATGGCAAACTGCGCTGGCAGCTGGTGGGCCATGGCCGCGATCATAGCGAAACCAACAACACCC
GCCTGAGCGGCTATAGCGCGGATGAACTGGCGGTGAAACTGGCGAAATTTCAGCAGAGCTTTAACCAGGC
GGAAAACATTAACAACAAACCGGATCATATTAGCATTGTGGGCTGCAGCCTGGTGAGCGATGATAAACAG
AAAGGCTTTGGCCATCAGTTTATTAACGCGATGGATGCGAACGGCCTGCGCGTGGATGTGAGCGTGCGCA
GCAGCGAACTGGCGGTGGATGAAGCGGGCCGCAAACATACCAAAGATGCGAACGGCGATTGGGTGCAGAA
AGCGGAAAACAACAAAGTGAGCCTGAGCTGGGATGCGCAGGGCCTGGAACATCATCATCACCACCACCAT
CATCATCATTAATAAGGATCCGGCTGCTAACAAAGCCCGAAAGGAAGCTGAGTTGGCTGCTGCCACCGCT
GAGCAATAACTAGCATAACCCCTTGGGGCCTCTAAACGGGTCTTGAGGGGTTTTTTGCTGAAAGGAGGAA
CTATATCCGGAT
